Addgene plasmid #90257: pSL7 - Brr2 del247 N1104L
Purpose: protein expression
Depositing lab: Christine Guthrie. Depositing organization: University of California, San Francisco (UCSF). Publication: Retinitis Pigmentosa Mutations in Bad Response to Refrigeration 2 (Brr2) Impair ATPase and Helicase Activity. Ledoux S, Guthrie C. J Biol Chem. 2016 Jun 3;291(23):11954-65. doi: 10.1074/jbc.M115.710848. Epub 2016 Apr 12. PubMed 27072132.
Backbone
  Vector backbone: pRS313
  Backbone size w/o insert (bp): 4957
  Vector type: Yeast Expression
  Selectable markers: HIS3
Growth in bacteria
  Bacterial resistance: Ampicillin, 100 μg/mL
  Growth temperature: 37°C
  Growth strain: DH5alpha
  Copy number: Unknown
Gene/Insert
  Gene/Insert name: BRR2 (alt names: RSS1; SLT22)
  Species: S. cerevisiae (budding yeast)
  Insert size (bp): 5751
  Mutation: deleted first 247 amino acids and N1104L
  Tag / fusion protein: TAP (C terminal on insert)
Terms and licenses: Academic/Nonprofit Terms; Industry Terms: Not Available to Industry
Depositor comments: Ledoux and Guthrie, JBC, 2017
How to cite: pSL7 - Brr2 del247 N1104L was a gift from Christine Guthrie (Addgene plasmid # 90257 ; http://n2t.net/addgene:90257 ; RRID:Addgene_90257)
