[The description below was written by a language model from this plasmid's Addgene catalogue record.]
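Description:
pSL7 - Brr2 del247 N1104L is a yeast expression plasmid built on the pRS313 backbone, a member of the pRS shuttle vector series. pRS313 is generally known as a low-copy centromeric (CEN/ARS) vector, although the record lists copy number as unknown and provides no feature table to confirm the replication elements. Selection in Saccharomyces cerevisiae relies on the HIS3 auxotrophic marker, which complements histidine auxotrophy in his3 strains. Propagation in E. coli is maintained with ampicillin resistance.

The insert, about 5.75 kb, encodes a modified version of S. cerevisiae BRR2 (also called RSS1 or SLT22), the spliceosomal RNA helicase/ATPase. Two changes are recorded: deletion of the first 247 amino acids, giving an N-terminally truncated protein, and an N1104L point substitution. A TAP (tandem affinity purification) tag is fused to the C terminus, which allows two-step affinity isolation of the protein from yeast extracts. The promoter driving expression is not stated in the record, so it is unclear whether the native BRR2 promoter or a heterologous one is used.

The stated purpose is protein expression, and the associated publication examines how retinitis pigmentosa-linked mutations in Brr2 impair its ATPase and helicase activities. The plasmid is therefore presumably a source of purified, TAP-tagged mutant Brr2 for biochemical comparison with non-mutant protein, with N1104L presumably one of the mutations examined in that work, though the record does not explicitly link this substitution to the disease.
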