>Addgene plasmid #90257 | pSL7 - Brr2 del247 N1104L | addgene partial sequence | sequence record 178447 | Addgene Partial NGS Result
[124 nt withheld, positions 1-124]
C
[91 nt withheld, positions 126-216]
A
[49 nt withheld, positions 218-266]
CCTTTGACGTTGGAGTCCACGTTCTTT
[37 nt withheld, positions 294-330]
ACCCTATCTCGGTCTATTCTTTTGATTTATAAGGGATTTTGCCGATTTCGGCCTATTGGTTAAAAAATGA
GCTGATTTAACAAAAATTTAACGCGAATTTTAACAAAATATTAACGCTTACAATTTCCTGATGCGGTATT
TTCTCCTTACGCATCTGTGCGGTATTTCACACCGCATAGATCCGTCGAGTTCAAGAGAAAAAAAAAGAAA
AAGCAAAAAGAAAAAAGGAAAGCGCGCCTCGTTCAGAATGACACGTATAGAATGATGCATTACCTTGTCA
TCTTCAGTATCATACTGTTCGTATACATACTTACTGACATTCATAGGTATACATATATACACATGTATAT
ATATCGTATGCTGCAGCTTTAAATAATCGGTGTCACTACATAAGAACACCTTTGGTGGAGGGAACATCGT
TGGTACCATTGGGCGAGGTGGCTTCTCTTATGGCAACCGCAAGAGCCTTGAACGCACTCTCACTACGGTG
ATGATCATTCTTGCCTCGCAGACAATCAACGTGGAGGGTAATTCTGCTAGCCTCTGCAAAGCTTTCAAGA
AAATGCGGGATCATCTCGCAAGAGAGATCTCCTACTTTCTCCCTTTGCAAACCAAGTTCGACAACTGCGT
ACGGCCTGTTCGAAAGATCTACCACCGCTCTGGAAAGTGCCTCATCCAAAGGCGCAAATCCTGATCCAAA
CCTTTTTACTCCACGCACGGCCCCTAGGGCCTCTTTAAAAGCTTGACCGAGAGCAATCCCGCAGTCTTCA
GTGGTGTGATGGTCGTCTATGTGTAAGTCACCAATGCACTCAACGATTAGCGACCAGCCGGAATGCTTGG
CCAGAGCATGTATCATATGGTCCAGAAACCCTATACCTGTGTGGACGTTAATCACTTGCGATTGTGTGGC
CTGTTCTGCTACTGCTTCTGCCTCTTTTTCTGGGAAGATCGAGTGCTCTATCGCTAGGGGACCACCCTTT
AAAGAGATCGCAATCTGAATCTTGGTTTCATTTGTAATACGCTTTACTAGGGCTTTCTGCTCTGTCATCT
TTGCCTTCGTTTATCTTGCCTGCTCATTTTTTAGTATATTCTTCGAAGAAATCACATTACTTTATATAAT
GTATAATTCATTATGTGATAATGCCAATCGCTAAGAAAAAAAAAGAGTCATCCGCTAGGTGGAAAAAAAA
AAATGAAAATCATTACCGAGGCATAAAAAAATATAGAGTGTACTAGAGGAGGCCAAGAGTAATAGAAAAA
GAAAATTGCGGGAAAGGACTGTGTTATGACTTCCCTGACTAATGCCGTGTTCAAACGATACCTGGCAGTG
ACTCCTAGCGCTCACCAAGCTCTTAAAACGGGAATTTATGGTGCACTCTCAGTACAATCTGCTCTGATGC
CGCATAGTTAAGCCAGCCCCGACACCCGCCAACACCCGCTGACGCGCCCTGACGGGCTTGTCTGCTCCCG
GCATCCGCTTACAGACAAGCTGTGACCGTCTCCGGGAGCTGCATGTGTCAGAGGTTTTCACCGTCATCAC
CGAAACGCGCGAGACGAAAGGGCCTCGTGATACGCCTATTTTTATAGGTTAATGTCATGATAATAATGGT
TTCTTAGGGTCCTTTTCATCACGTGCTATAAAAATAATTATAATTTAAATTTTTTAATATAAATATATAA
ATTAAAAATAGAAAGTAAAAAAAGAAATTAAAGAAAAAATAGTTTTTGTTTTCCGAAGATGTAAAAGACT
CTAGGGGGATCGCCAACAAATACTACCTTTTATCTTGCTCTTCCTGCTCTCAGGTATTAATGCCGAATTG
TTTCATCTTGTCTGTGTAGAAGACCACACACGAAAATCCTGTGATTTTACATTTTACTTATCGTTAATCG
AATGTATATCTATTTAATCTGCTTTTCTTGTCTAATAAATATATATGTAAAGTACGCTTTTTGTTGAAAT
TTTTTAAACCTTTGTTTATTTTTTTTTCTTCATTCCGTAACTCTTCTACCTTCTTTATTTACTTTCTAAA
ATCCAAATACAAAACATAAAAATAAATAAACACAGAGTAAATTCCCAAATTATTCCATCATTAAAAGATA
CGAGGCGCGTGTAAGTTACAGGCAAGCGATCCGTCAGGTGGCACTTTTCGGGGAAATGTGCGCGGAACCC
CTATTTGTTTATTTTTCTAAATACATTCAAATATGTATCCGCTCATGAGACAATAACCCTGATAAATGCT
TCAATAATATTGAAAAAGGAAGAGTATGAGTATTCAACATTTCCGTGTCGCCCTTATTCCCTTTTTTGCG
GCATTTTGCCTTCCTGTTTTTGCTCACCCAGAAACGCTGGTGAAAGTAAAAGATGCTGAAGATCAGTTGG
GTGCACGAGTGGGTTACATCGAACTGGATCTCAACAGCGGTAAGATCCTTGAGAGTTTTCGCCCCGAAGA
ACGTTTTCCAATGATGAGCACTTTTAAAGTTCTGCTATGTGGCGCGGTATTATCCCGTATTGACGCCGGG
CAAGAGCAACTCGGTCGCCGCATACACTATTCTCAGAATGACTTGGTTGAGTACTCACCAGTCACAGAAA
AGCATCTTACGGATGGCATGACAGTAAGAGAATTATGCAGTGCTGCCATAACCATGAGTGATAACACTGC
GGCCAACTTACTTCTGACAACGATCGGAGGACCGAAGGAGCTAACCGCTTTTTTGCACAACATGGGGGAT
CATGTAACTCGCCTTGATCGTTGGGAACCGGAGCTGAATGAAGCCATACCAAACGACGAGCGTGACACCA
CGATGCCTGTAGCAATGGCAACAACGTTGCGCAAACTATTAACTGGCGAACTACTTACTCTAGCTTCCCG
GCAACAATTAATAGACTGGATGGAGGCGGATAAAGTTGCAGGACCACTTCTGCGCTCGGCCCTTCCGGCT
GGCTGGTTTATTGCTGATAAATCTGGAGCCGGTGAGCGTGGGTCTCGCGGTATCATTGCAGCACTGGGGC
CAGATGGTAAGCCCTCCCGTATCGTAGTTATCTACACGACGGGGAGTCAGGCAACTATGGATGAACGAAA
TAGACAGATCGCTGAGATAGGTGCCTCACTGATTAAGCATTGGTAACTGTCAGACCAAGTTTACTCATAT
ATACTTTAGATTGATTTAAAACTTCATTTTTAATTTAAAAGGATCTAGGTGAAGATCCTTTTTGATAATC
TCATGACCAAAATCCCTTAACGTGAGTTTTCGTTCCACTGAGCGTCAGACCCCGTAGAAAAGATCAAAGG
ATCTTCTTGAGATCCTTTTTTTCTGCGCGTAATCTGCTGCTTGCAAACAAAAAAACCACCGCTACCAGCG
GTGGTTTGTTTGCCGGATCAAGAGCTACCAACTCTTTTTCCGAAGGTAACTGGCTTCAGCAGAGCGCAGA
TACCAAATACTGTTCTTCTAGTGTAGCCGTAGTTAGGCCACCACTTCAAGAACTCTGTAGCACCGCCTAC
ATACCTCGCTCTGCTAATCCTGTTACCAGTGGCTGCTGCCAGTGGCGATAAGTCGTGTCTTACCGGGTTG
GACTCAAGACGATAGTTACCGGATAAGGCGCAGCGGTCGGGCTGAACGGGGGGTTCGTGCACACAGCCCA
GCTTGGAGCGAACGACCTACACCGAACTGAGATACCTACAGCGTGAGCTATGAGAAAGCGCCACGCTTCC
CGAAGGGAGAAAGGCGGACAGGTATCCGGTAAGCGGCAGGGTCGGAACAGGAGAGCGCACGAGGGAGCTT
CCAGGGGGAAACGCCTGGTATCTTTATAGTCCTGTCGGGTTTCGCCACCTCTGACTTGAGCGTCGATTTT
TGTGATGCTCGTCAGGGGGGCGGAGCCTATGGAAAAACGCCAGCAACGCGGCCTTTTTACGGTTCCTGGC
CTTTTGCTGGCCTTTTGCTCACATGTTCTTTCCTGCGTTATCCCCTGATTCTGTGGATAACCGTATTACC
GCCTTTGAGTGAGCTGATACCGCTCGCCGCAGCCGAACGACCGAGCGCAGCGAGTCAGTGAGCGAGGAAG
CGGAAGAGCGCCCAATACGCAAACCGCCTCTCCCCGCGCGTTGGCCGATTCATTAATGCAGCTGGCACGA
CAGGTTTCCCGACTGGAAAGCGGGCAGTGAGCGCAACGCAATTAATGTGAGTTAGCTCACTCATTAGGCA
CCCCAGGCTTTACACTTTATGCTTCCGGCTCGTATGTTGTGTGGAATTGTGAGCGGATAACAATTTCACA
CAGGAAACAGCTATGACCATGATTACGCCAAGCGCGCAATTAACCCTCACTAAAGGGAACAAAAGCTGGA
GCTCCACCGCGGTGGCGGCCGCGGCTGCAGGTCGAGTTTATCATTATCAATACTGCCATTTCAAAGAATA
CGTAAATAATTAATAGTAGTGATTTTCCTAACTTTATTTAGTCAAAAAATTAGCCTTTTAATTCTGCTGT
AACCCGTACATGCCCAAAATAGGGGGCGGGTTACACAGAATATATAACATCGTAGGTGTCTGGGTGAACA
GTTTATTCCTGGCATCCACTAAATATAATGGAGCCCGCTTTTTAAGCTGGCATCCAGAAAAAAAAAGAAT
CCCAGCACCAAAATATTGTTTTCTTCACCAACCATCAGTTCATAGGTCCATTCTCTTAGCGCAACTACAG
AGAACAGGGGCACAAACAGGCAAAAAACGGGCACAACCTCAATGGAGTGATGCAACCTGCCTGGAGTAAA
TGATGACACAAGGCAATTGACCCACGCATGTATCTATCTCATTTTCTTACACCTTCTATTACCTTCTGCT
CTCTCTGATTCGGAAAAAGCTGAAAAAAAAGGTTGAAACCAGTTCCCTGAAATTACTCCCCTACTTGACT
AATAAGTATATAAAGACGGTAGGTATTGATTGTAATTCTGTAAATCTATTTCTTAAACTTCTTAAATTCT
ACTTTTATAGTTAGTCTTTTTTTTAGTTTTAAAACACCAAGAACTTAGTTTCGACTCTAGAATGTACAAT
GACGTTGAAGTCAATTCTAAAAAAAAAAACAAGAGGGCATTGCCAAACATTGAAAACGATATAATTAAAC
TCTCCGATAGTAAAACAAGTAATATCGAGAGCGTTCCGATATACTCAATCGATGAATTTTTTTTGCAGAG
AAAACTTCGGTCAGAGCTTGGTTACAAGGATACCTCTGTAATACAAGACCTGTCAGAAAAAATTTTGAAT
GATATTGAAACACTTGAGCATAATCCAGTAGCGTTGGAGCAGAAGTTGGTTGATCTGCTTAAATTCGAGA
ATATATCACTGGCTGAATTTATTCTCAAGAATAGATCTACAATTTTTTGGGGCATACGACTGGCGAAGAG
CACAGAGAATGAAATACCGAACTTAATAGAGAAAATGGTTGCAAAAGGTTTGAATGATCTTGTGGAACAG
TATAAATTTAGAGAAACTACACACTCAAAGCGTGAACTCGATTCCGGTGACGACCAGCCACAGTCTTCGG
AAGCAAAAAGAACAAAATTCAGTAATCCAGCAATACCGCCCGTCATAGATTTGGAAAAGATTAAATTCGA
CGAAAGTTCTAAATTAATGACCGTGACAAAAGTATCCCTACCGGAAGGATCATTCAAAAGGGTGAAACCA
CAATATGACGAAATACATATTCCAGCTCCTAGCAAACCTGTTATTGATTATGAGTTGAAAGAAATTACTT
CTCTACCAGATTGGTGTCAGGAGGCGTTTCCTTCATCGGAAACAACGTCCTTAAACCCTATACAATCAAA
GGTTTTTCACGCAGCATTTGAAGGTGATTCAAACATGCTAATATGTGCACCCACTGGTTCAGGTAAGACG
AATATCGCGTTATTGACGGTATTGAAAGCCTTATCCCATCATTATAACCCGAAAACTAAGAAATTAAACC
TTTCTGCATTTAAAATTGTTTATATAGCACCCTTGAAAGCCTTAGTACAGGAACAAGTCCGAGAATTTCA
AAGGAGGTTGGCTTTTCTAGGTATAAAAGTCGCTGAATTGACTGGTGATTCTAGGCTTAGTAGAAAGCAA
ATTGACGAGACGCAGGTTTTGGTGTCTACGCCAGAGAAATGGGACATAACTACTAGAAATTCAAATAATT
TGGCCATCGTAGAACTTGTTCGTTTGTTGATTATAGATGAAATACATTTGTTACATGATGACAGGGGACC
AGTATTGGAAAGCATCGTGGCTAGGACATTTTGGGCTTCCAAATATGGCCAGGAATACCCCAGAATAATA
GGCCTTTCTGCCACCTTACCAAATTATGAGGATGTCGGTAGGTTTTTAAGAGTTCCGAAGGAAGGATTGT
TTTATTTTGACTCCTCATTTAGACCGTGTCCTCTATCTCAACAGTTTTGTGGCATTAAGGAACGGAACTC
CTTGAAAAAGCTGAAGGCTATGAATGATGCTTGTTATGAAAAGGTATTGGAATCCATCAATGAAGGTAAT
CAAATAATCGTGTTTGTTCATTCTCGAAAAGAAACATCACGAACAGCAACATGGTTGAAAAATAAATTTG
CTGAAGAGAACATTACTCATAAATTAACCAAAAATGATGCAGGATCGAAGCAGATTTTAAAGACAGAAGC
AGCCAACGTACTCGATCCAAGTCTACGAAAGTTGATTGAAAGCGGTATAGGGACGCATCACGCAGGGCTG
ACCAGAAGTGACAGATCCTTATCTGAAGATTTATTTGCAGACGGGTTGTTGCAAGTATTGGTATGCACTG
CGACGTTAGCATGGGGTGTTAATCTACCTGCTCATACAGTGATTATAAAAGGAACAGATGTCTATTCACC
TGAAAAGGGGTCCTGGGAACAACTTTCTCCACAAGATGTACTTCAAATGTTAGGTAGAGCAGGCAGACCG
AGATATGACACATTTGGCGAGGGTATTATAATAACAGACCAATCGAATGTTCAATATTATCTCTCGGTTT
TAAATCAACAATTACCAATAGAATCGCAATTTGTTTCAAAATTAGTTGACAACTTAAATGCAGAAGTTGT
CGCGGGTAACATTAAGTGCAGGAATGATGCTGTGAATTGGTTGGCGTATACTTACCTATATGTCAGAATG
TTAGCTTCCCCTATGCTTTACAAAGTACCTGATATTTCAAGTGATGGGCAATTGAAAAAGTTTAGAGAAA
GCTTAGTCCATTCGGCCCTATGCATTTTAAAAGAACAAGAGTTGGTGTTATATGATGCTGAAAATGATGT
AATTGAGGCGACCGATCTAGGAAATATAGCGTCGTCATTTTACATAAATCATGCTTCCATGGATGTTTAC
AATAGAGAGTTAGATGAACATACAACTCAGATTGATCTTTTTAGAATATTCTCAATGTCGGAAGAGTTTA
AGTACGTATCGGTGAGATATGAAGAGAAAAGAGAACTAAAACAACTTCTAGAGAAAGCACCCATTCCTAT
CAGAGAAGATATTGATGATCCTTTAGCAAAAGTGAATGTACTACTGCAGTCTTATTTTTCCCAGCTAAAG
TTCGAAGGTTTTGCACTTAATTCTGATATAGTGTTTATTCACCAATTGGCTGGTAGGTTATTGCGTGCTA
TGTTTGAAATATGCTTGAAGAGAGGATGGGGACATCCCACACGGATGTTGTTAAATCTTTGCAAATCTGC
CACAACTAAAATGTGGCCAACAAACTGTCCTTTAAGACAGTTTAAAACATGCCCTGTCGAAGTGATTAAA
AGGCTGGAAGCCTCTACAGTACCGTGGGGAGATTATCTACAGCTAGAAACACCTGCCGAAGTTGGTCGTG
CAATCAGATCTGAAAAATATGGAAAACAGGTTTACGATTTATTGAAAAGATTTCCCAAAATGTCCGTAAC
ATGCAACGCTCAGCCAATTACCCGTAGCGTTATGAGGTTCAACATTGAAATAATAGCCGACTGGATATGG
GATATGAATGTACACGGTTCCCTTGAACCTTTTTTGCTCATGCTAGAAGACACTGATGGTGATTCAATAC
TTTATTATGACGTACTATTCATCACTCCAGATATAGTTGGTCATGAATTTACCTTATCCTTTACTTATGA
GTTAAAGCAGCACAATCAAAATAACTTACCACCTAATTTCTTCCTTACTTTGATATCAGAAAATTGGTGG
CACAGTGAATTCGAGATTCCAGTTTCCTTCAATGGATTTAAACTTCCGAAAAAATTTCCTCCTCCTACTC
CCCTTCTGGAGAATATTAGTATTTCAACATCAGAGCTTGGCAATGATGATTTTTCCGAAGTATTTGAATT
TAAAACTTTCAACAAGATTCAGAGCCAGGTCTTCGAGTCTCTCTACAATTCGAATGACTCGGTCTTTGTA
GGTTCAGGAAAGGGCACAGGTAAAACAGCTATGGCTGAATTAGCACTGTTAAATCATTGGAGACAGAATA
AAGGAAGAGCGGTTTATATCAATCCGTCTGGGGAAAAAATTGATTTTTTGCTATCTGATTGGAATAAAAG
GTTCTCTCATCTTGCTGGTGGTAAGATAATAAATAAGCTAGGAAATGATCCTTCACTAAATTTAAAATTA
TTAGCAAAAAGCCATGTTCTCTTGGCTACCCCCGTGCAATTTGAGCTTTTGTCACGTCGTTGGAGACAAA
GGAAGAACATCCAAAGTTTAGAATTAATGATATATGATGACGCTCATGAGATTAGCCAAGGTGTTTACGG
TGCTGTGTATGAAACGCTAATTTCTAGAATGATATTTATAGCAACCCAACTTGAAAAGAAAATTCGATTT
GTTTGCCTTTCGAACTGTTTGGCAAATGCTCGTGATTTTGGTGAATGGGCTGGTATGACGAAGTCAAACA
TCTACAACTTTTCTCCAAGCGAAAGAATTGAGCCTCTTGAAATTAATATTCAGTCATTTAAAGATGTTGA
GCACATATCATTCAATTTTTCGATGCTTCAAATGGCATTTGAAGCATCTGCTGCTGCAGCGGGAAATCGT
AATTCCAGTTCGGTGTTCTTACCATCTAGAAAGGATTGTATGGAAGTTGCGTCTGCATTTATGAAGTTTT
CAAAAGCAATTGAATGGGATATGTTGAACGTTGAAGAAGAGCAAATTGTACCATACATTGAAAAGTTAAC
AGATGGTCATCTAAGAGCACCTTTAAAACACGGTGTTGGTATTTTGTATAAGGGGATGGCATCAAATGAT
GAAAGAATTGTGAAAAGGTTATACGAATATGGTGCGGTATCGGTTTTACTCATTTCTAAGGATTGTTCTG
CATTCGCTTGTAAAACTGATGAAGTGATTATTTTAGGAACCAACCTTTATGATGGTGCAGAGCATAAATA
TATGCCATATACCATAAATGAACTTCTAGAAATGGTGGGACTAGCTAGTGGTAACGATTCAATGGCAGGC
AAGGTTTTAATTTTGACAAGTCACAACATGAAGGCCTACTACAAAAAATTCTTAATTGAGCCTTTGCCTA
CTGAGAGTTACCTACAGTATATTATTCATGATACTCTGAACAACGAGATAGCAAATTCTATTATACAAAG
CAAACAAGATTGTGTTGACTGGTTTACATATTCGTATTTCTATCGTCGTATCCATGTGAATCCAAGCTAT
TATGGCGTAAGGGATACGTCTCCACATGGAATTTCAGTTTTTTTGAGTAATTTAGTTGAAACTTGTTTGA
ATGACTTAGTTGAATCATCCTTCATTGAAATTGACGATACAGAAGCTGAAGTAACCGCAGAAGTTAATGG
AGGAGATGATGAAGCAACTGAAATCATTTCTACCTTGAGCAACGGGCTAATTGCTTCTCACTATGGCGTA
TCATTTTTTACTATTCAGTCATTCGTTTCTTCTTTATCGAATACGTCAACGCTCAAAAACATGCTGTATG
TTCTTTCAACAGCAGTAGAATTCGAAAGTGTTCCACTCAGAAAAGGAGACAGAGCATTACTTGTCAAATT
AAGTAAAAGACTACCATTGAGATTCCCTGAACACACCTCTTCTGGTTCGGTGAGCTTTAAAGTTTTCTTA
TTGTTACAAGCATATTTTTCACGTCTTGAATTACCTGTCGACTTTCAAAATGATTTAAAAGACATTCTAG
AAAAGGTTGTTCCACTAATTAACGTAGTGGTTGATATCCTTTCAGCAAACGGGTATTTGAATGCTACTAC
CGCCATGGATTTGGCGCAGATGTTGATTCAGGGTGTATGGGACGTTGATAATCCGTTGAGACAGATTCCA
CACTTCAACAACAAAATTTTGGAAAAATGTAAAGAAATTAACGTCGAGACGGTCTATGATATAATGGCCC
TTGAGGATGAAGAGAGGGATGAAATTTTAACGCTTACTGATTCACAGCTTGCGCAGGTCGCCGCGTTTGT
TAACAATTACCCCAACGTTGAACTTACTTATTCGTTGAATAATTCTGATTCGTTAATTTCAGGTGTAAAA
CAGAAAATTACCATTCAATTGACAAGAGATGTTGAACCTGAGAACTTACAAGTAACATCTGAAAAGTATC
CGTTTGATAAGCTAGAAAGTTGGTGGTTGGTTTTAGGTGAAGTATCTAAAAAAGAGCTTTATGCGATCAA
GAAAGTTACTTTAAATAAAGAGACTCAGCAATATGAATTGGAATTTGACACTCCGACATCTGGTAAACAT
AACTTAACAATTTGGTGTGTCTGTGATTCATATCTTGACGCAGATAAAGAGTTGTCCTTTGAAATAAATG
TGAAACTCGAGGGATCCATGGAAAAGAGAAGATGGAAAAAGAATTTCATAGCCGTCTCAGCAGCCAACCG
CTTTAAGAAAATCTCATCCTCCGGGGCACTTGATTATGATATTCCAACTACTGCTAGCGAGAATTTGTAT
TTTCAGGGTGAGCTCAAAACCGCGGCTCTTGCGCAACACGATGAAGCCGTGGACAACAAATTCAACAAAG
AACAACAAAACGCGTTCTATGAGATCTTACATTTACCTAACTTAAACGAAGAACAACGAAACGCCTTCAT
CCAAAGTTTAAAAGATGACCCAAGCCAAAGCGCTAACCTTTTAGCAGAAGCTAAAAAGCTAAATGATGCT
CAGGCGCCGAAAGTAGACAACAAATTCAACAAAGAGCAACAAAACGCGTTCTATGAGATCTTACATTTAC
CTAACTTAAACGAAGAACAACGAAACGCCTTCATCCAAAGTTTAAAAGATGACCCAAGCCAAAGCGCTAA
CCTTTTAGCAGAAGCTAAAAAGCTAAATGGTGCTCAGGCGCCGAAAGTAGACGCGAATTCCGCGGGGAAG
TCAACCTGAAGCTTGATATCGAATTCCTGCAGCCCGGGGGATCCACTAGTTCTAGAGCGGCCGGGCCCGG
TACCCAATTCGCCCTATAGTGAGTCGTATTACGCGCGCTCACTGGCCGTCGTTTTACAACGTCGTGACTG
GGAAAACCCTGGCGTTACCCAACTTAATCGCCTTGCAGCACATCCCCCTTTCGCCAGCTGGCGTAATAGC
GAAGAGGCCCGCACCGATCGCCCTTCCCAACAGTTGCGCAGCCTGAATGGCGAATGG
[42 nt withheld, positions 11938-11979]
GTTACGCGCAGCGG
